>Addgene plasmid #89678 | pexK4_4hb_straight | addgene full sequence | sequence record 191892 | Addgene NGS Result
AAGCCTGGGGTGCCTAATGAGTGAGCTAACTCACATTAATTGCGTTGCGCTCACTGCCCGCTTTCCAGTC
GGGAAACCTGTCGTGCCAGCTGCATTAATGAATCGGCCAACGCGCGGGGAGAGGCGGTTTGCGTATTGGG
CGCTCTTCCGCTTCCTCGCTCACTGACTCGCTGCGCTCGGTCGTTCGGCTGCGGCGAGCGGTATCAGCTC
ACTCAAAGGCGGTAATACGGTTATCCACAGAATCAGGGGATAACGCAGGAAAGAACATGTGAGCAAAAGG
CCAGCAAAAGGCCAGGAACCGTAAAAAGGCCGCGTTGCTGGCGTTTTTCCATAGGCTCCGCCCCCCTGAC
GAGCATCACAAAAATCGACGCTCAAGTCAGAGGTGGCGAAACCCGACAGGACTATAAAGATACCAGGCGT
TTCCCCCTGGAAGCTCCCTCGTGCGCTCTCCTGTTCCGACCCTGCCGCTTACCGGATACCTGTCCGCCTT
TCTCCCTTCGGGAAGCGTGGCGCTTTCTCATAGCTCACGCTGTAGGTATCTCAGTTCGGTGTAGGTCGTT
CGCTCCAAGCTGGGCTGTGTGCACGAACCCCCCGTTCAGCCCGACCGCTGCGCCTTATCCGGTAACTATC
GTCTTGAGTCCAACCCGGTAAGACACGACTTATCGCCACTGGCAGCAGCCACTGGTAACAGGATTAGCAG
AGCGAGGTATGTAGGCGGTGCTACAGAGTTCTTGAAGTGGTGGCCTAACTACGGCTACACTAGAAGAACA
GTATTTGGTATCTGCGCTCTGCTGAAGCCAGTTACCTTCGGAAAAAGAGTTGGTAGCTCTTGATCCGGCA
AACAAACCACCGCTGGTAGCGGTGGTTTTTTTGTTTGCAAGCAGCAGATTACGCGCAGAAAAAAAGGATC
TCAAGAAGATCCTTTGATCTTTTCTACGGGGTCTGACGCTCAGTGGAACGAAAACTCACGTTAAGGGATT
TTGGTCATGAGATTATCAAAAAGGATCTTCACCTAGATCCTTTTAAATTAAAAATGAAGTTTTAAATCAA
TCTAAAGTATATATGAGTAAAAATATTCCGGAATTGCCAGCTGGGGCGCCCTCTGGTAAGGTTGGGAAGC
CCTGCAAAGTAAACTGGATGGCTTTCTTGCCGCCAAGGATCTGATGGCGCAGGGGATCAAGATCTGATCA
AGAGACAGGATGAGGATCGTTTCGCATGATTGAACAAGATGGATTGCACGCAGGTTCTCCGGCCGCTTGG
GTGGAGAGGCTATTCGGCTATGACTGGGCACAACAGACAATCGGCTGCTCTGATGCCGCCGTGTTCCGGC
TGTCAGCGCAGGGGCGCCCGGTTCTTTTTGTCAAGACCGACCTGTCCGGTGCCCTGAATGAACTGCAGGA
CGAGGCAGCGCGGCTATCGTGGCTGGCCACGACGGGCGTTCCTTGCGCAGCTGTGCTCGACGTTGTCACT
GAAGCGGGAAGGGACTGGCTGCTATTGGGCGAAGTGCCGGGGCAGGATCTCCTGTCATCCCACCTTGCTC
CTGCCGAGAAAGTATCCATCATGGCTGATGCAATGCGGCGGCTGCATACGCTTGATCCGGCTACCTGCCC
ATTCGACCACCAAGCGAAACATCGCATCGAGCGAGCACGTACTCGGATGGAAGCCGGTCTTGTCGATCAG
GATGATCTGGACGAAGAGCATCAGGGGCTCGCGCCAGCCGAACTGTTCGCCAGGCTCAAGGCGCGCATGC
CCGACGGCGAGGATCTCGTCGTGACCCATGGCGATGCCTGCTTGCCGAATATCATGGTGGAAAATGGCCG
CTTTTCTGGATTCATCGACTGTGGCCGGCTGGGTGTGGCGGACCGCTATCAGGACATAGCGTTGGCTACC
CGTGATATTGCTGAAGAGCTTGGCGGCGAATGGGCTGACCGCTTCCTCGTGCTTTACGGTATCGCCGCTC
CCGATTCGCAGCGCATCGCCTTCTATCGCCTTCTTGACGAGTTCTTCTGAACCGGTAATATTATTGAAGC
ATTTATCAGGGTTATTGTCTCATGAGCGGATACATATTTGAATGTATTTAGAAAAATAAACAAATAGGGG
TTCCGCGCACATTTCCCCGAAAAGTGCCACCTGACGTCTAAGAAACCATTATTATCATGACATTAACCTA
TAAAAATAGGCGTATCACGAGGCCCTTTCGTCTCGCGCGTTTCGGTGATGACGGTGAAAACCTCTGACAC
ATGCAGCTCCCGGAGACGGTCACAGCTTGTCTGTAAGCGGATGCCGGGAGCAGACAAGCCCGTCAGGGCG
CGTCAGCGGGTGTTGGCGGGTGTCGGGGCTGGCTTAACTATGCGGCATCAGAGCAGATTGTACTGAGAGT
GCACCAATTGGTCGACCTCGAGTTAATTAACGTATATTGGATGAAATACTAGCTAATACTGTGGAAAGGC
TAGAGGTCTGCTCGACGTAACTGACGTGAGAACTAACGATAGCATCGGTTACCAGTACATGTATAACTAA
ACCTCGCTGGACATAGATAGTCCAAGAGCGCTGATTACATTGGAAAAAGAGCAACTCGTATGTTCGAGAT
CTATGAATTATGAGACGAAAACGCCTCCACGGACTATAAATGTCGGTTGCCGTCTGCCGGATCCTCAGTC
AGTAAATTGGACTGGACTATCCGAGCGTTGTCCATGCCTTTATGCTTGCGTTAGAGGACCTATCACAAGT
ACAAGTCTTACTGTATATCCGGACTAACACCGGCTCTGAGGTTGACGCCACAGAGGGTACCGCAGCCCTC
CTTAGCATAGCTAGCCCTAAGTGAGCTTCAGGCCATGAGACAGCCTCATCAGCGGATCATCTCGATGGAT
GAGCGTCAGGGGGTAGTAGGTATTAGAGGTGCGCTGTAGGTATCGACTGTAGATTCGTATTCATGTTATA
ACGGACGGGTATCCTCCGATATAATGCCCGGACTCTATCCAGGATGGAAGAAATTCGGGCCCCAGTGGCT
CATTCGTGAACCGACAACTCTTGACACCCGATAGGACGCCCGTTCGGTAAATGTGGATTCACCGGAACCG
TGTATGTGGACGGTGATCGAGACAAAAACGGTGTATACTTGCATAGAACTCCACAAGAAATTGCCACGGT
GGCGGCAATCGGTCGTTGTACCGGGAATTCGGCGCCCACGCCTAAGCCGACATGGGTCGGCGAGGCACTC
CCGGCCAGCACCGCCGGAGACTTTACAGCCTGACTTTTTGAAGTCCATTTAGGACCGTAAGATTTTATCA
CTGTAAACATGTTTTCACCAGGCTACCATCCGGTCCGTGTTAGCGATGCACAATGTGGGGTACGATACAG
ACTAGAATGCTCGCGTATTGAATGGCGGGATGTTGATACCAGTTCAGTAGTACCGATAGTATCGTTTCAA
ACATATACTGCATGTTCGAGATCAATCGATAGTAACCTTTGGGCGTGTACGAGGCTTTCGACGAAACGTT
ACGCCTCGGACTGATCCCAACGCGACCGCAAACCCTGTGAAACGTCCTGCCCTATTCCACGACAACTAAA
GCTAAGAGTTCAAGTGCATCTGGTCTGCCGCAATTAGCCTAATTTAATTCTGAAACTTAGCCAGGGTAAA
TGCCATATCCCCCGTACAGATTGCTTCATTTGGAGGTACATTTCTGTGATCAGATTTGTCCGGTAGGTCA
ATATCGATTCATCTGAATCAACATTCCCATTACCGTCGGGCTGGACCGCGGCGCTTAATACGCTGACCAA
CAGCCCCGCAGTTACAAGTGGCTCATTGGCGATGTTCAATATGAGAGGGCAATAGATCGCACAAATTATC
ACGAAGAACATTGGTGGCATACATTTTGTCACTCACTAATGCAGGCAAGCTGCATATGTGATGACTTGAA
CGACAGCGATCATCTGAAGTGGGCGATCGCTCTAGAGCTAGCGAATTCCTGTGTGAAATTGTTATCCGCT
CACAATTCCACACAACATACGAGCCGGAAGCATAAAGTGTA
Features (pLannotate 1.2.2; 10 found; start..end, strand, type, name):
     17..38      -  protein_bind   CAP binding site: CAP binding activates transcription in the presence of cAMP. E. coli catabolite activator protein
     51..143     -  CDS            lacI (fragment): lac repressor; lacI; The lac repressor binds to the lac operator to inhibit transcription in E. coli. This inhibition can be relieved by adding lactose or isopropyl-β-D-thiogalactopyranoside (IPTG).
    326..914     -  rep_origin     ori: high-copy-number ColE1/pMB1/pBR322/pUC origin of replication
   1071..1184    +  CDS            tnpA (fragment): TN5P_ECOLX - Also known as tnp. Experimental evidence at protein level: Swiss-Prot protein existence level 1. Mediates transposition of transposon Tn5 by a 'cut and paste' mechanism. First, the monomeric transposase binds the 19 bp inverted DNA repeats flanking the transposon. Then, dimerization of the DNA- bound transposase creates a synaptic DNA complex. After nicking of the first DNA strand, excision of the transposon proceeds through a series of intermediates. The transposase then mediates the insertion of the transposon at a new site by strand transfer. The activity of the wild- type tran
   1216..2007    +  CDS            neo: KKA2_KLEPN - Also known as kan, nptII. Experimental evidence at protein level: Swiss-Prot protein existence level 1. Resistance to kanamycin, neomycin, paromomycin, ribostamycin, butirosin and gentamicin B. From Klebsiella pneumoniae.
   2017..2107    -  promoter       AmpR promoter (fragment): bla
   2202..2237    +  CDS            rop (fragment): Rop protein, which maintains plasmids at low copy number; rop
   2339..2386    +  misc_feature   bom (fragment): basis of mobility region from pBR322
   3979..3995    -  protein_bind   lac operator: The lac repressor binds to the lac operator to inhibit transcription in E. coli. This inhibition can be relieved by adding lactose or isopropyl-β-D-thiogalactopyranoside (IPTG). lac repressor encoded by lacI
   4003..2       -  promoter       lac promoter (across the origin): promoter for the E. coli lac operon
