[The description below was written by a language model from this plasmid's Addgene catalogue record and pLannotate feature annotations shown in this document.]
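Description:
pexK4_4hb_straight is a small bacterial cloning plasmid (about 4.0 kb in the sequenced record) built on pEX-K4, a commercial gene-synthesis carrier vector. It replicates in E. coli from a high-copy ColE1/pUC-type origin and is selected with kanamycin through the Tn5-derived neo/nptII aminoglycoside phosphotransferase gene. The other annotated elements are backbone remnants rather than functional modules: short fragments of lacI, Tn5 transposase, rop, the pBR322 bom region and the AmpR promoter, together with a lac promoter, lac operator and CAP binding site next to the cloning region. The catalogue lists the vector type as unspecified, and the cloning sites used are not recorded.

The payload is a 1,524 bp fully synthetic insert named 4hb_straight. The automated annotation finds no recognisable features in it. It most plausibly lies in the unannotated stretch of roughly 1.6 kb between the bom fragment and the lac operator, though the feature table does not mark its boundaries. According to the record, the insert is not an expression cassette in the usual sense. It serves as the DNA template for a straight four-helix-bundle object in a system for building DNA-protein hybrid nanostructures, in which genetically encodable components self-assemble into defined nanoscale shapes. The record does not state how the template DNA is excised or amplified, which proteins fold it, or where their binding sites sit in the sequence. The plasmid is therefore best viewed as a propagation and template source for this designed sequence, used in structural DNA nanotechnology work.
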