Addgene plasmid #89678: pexK4_4hb_straight
Purpose: Plasmid for the construction of DNA-protein hybrid nanostructures. Template for the straight four-helix-bundle shown in figure 4A of associated article.
Depositing lab: Hendrik Dietz. Depositing organization: Technische Universitaet Muenchen (TUM). Publication: Self-assembly of genetically encoded DNA-protein hybrid nanoscale shapes. Praetorius F, Dietz H. Science. 2017 Mar 24;355(6331). pii: eaam5488. doi: 10.1126/science.aam5488. PubMed 28336611.
Backbone
  Vector backbone: pEX-K4
  Backbone manufacturer: Eurofins
  Vector type: Unspecified
Growth in bacteria
  Bacterial resistance: Kanamycin, 50 μg/mL
  Growth temperature: 37°C
  Growth strain: DH5alpha
  Copy number: High Copy
Gene/Insert
  Gene/Insert name: 4hb_straight
  Species: Synthetic
  Insert size (bp): 1524
  Cloning method: Restriction Enzyme; 5′ cloning site unknown (unknown if destroyed); 3′ cloning site unknown (unknown if destroyed)
  Sequencing primers: 5′ ggagcagacaagcccgtcagg; 3′ caggctttacactttatgcttccggc
Terms and licenses: Academic/Nonprofit Terms; Industry Terms: Not Available to Industry
How to cite: pexK4_4hb_straight was a gift from Hendrik Dietz (Addgene plasmid # 89678 ; http://n2t.net/addgene:89678 ; RRID:Addgene_89678)
