>Addgene plasmid #89678 | pexK4_4hb_straight | depositor partial sequence | sequence record 173770 | template for DNA-protein hybrid structure
TATTGGATGAAATACTAGCTAATACTGTGGAAAGGCTAGAGGTCTGCTCGACGTAACTGACGTGAGAACT
AACGATAGCATCGGTTACCAGTACATGTATAACTAAACCTCGCTGGACATAGATAGTCCAAGAGCGCTGA
TTACATTGGAAAAAGAGCAACTCGTATGTTCGAGATCTATGAATTATGAGACGAAAACGCCTCCACGGAC
TATAAATGTCGGTTGCCGTCTGCCGGATCCTCAGTCAGTAAATTGGACTGGACTATCCGAGCGTTGTCCA
TGCCTTTATGCTTGCGTTAGAGGACCTATCACAAGTACAAGTCTTACTGTATATCCGGACTAACACCGGC
TCTGAGGTTGACGCCACAGAGGGTACCGCAGCCCTCCTTAGCATAGCTAGCCCTAAGTGAGCTTCAGGCC
ATGAGACAGCCTCATCAGCGGATCATCTCGATGGATGAGCGTCAGGGGGTAGTAGGTATTAGAGGTGCGC
TGTAGGTATCGACTGTAGATTCGTATTCATGTTATAACGGACGGGTATCCTCCGATATAATGCCCGGACT
CTATCCAGGATGGAAGAAATTCGGGCCCCAGTGGCTCATTCGTGAACCGACAACTCTTGACACCCGATAG
GACGCCCGTTCGGTAAATGTGGATTCACCGGAACCGTGTATGTGGACGGTGATCGAGACAAAAACGGTGT
ATACTTGCATAGAACTCCACAAGAAATTGCCACGGTGGCGGCAATCGGTCGTTGTACCGGGAATTCGGCG
CCCACGCCTAAGCCGACATGGGTCGGCGAGGCACTCCCGGCCAGCACCGCCGGAGACTTTACAGCCTGAC
TTTTTGAAGTCCATTTAGGACCGTAAGATTTTATCACTGTAAACATGTTTTCACCAGGCTACCATCCGGT
CCGTGTTAGCGATGCACAATGTGGGGTACGATACAGACTAGAATGCTCGCGTATTGAATGGCGGGATGTT
GATACCAGTTCAGTAGTACCGATAGTATCGTTTCAAACATATACTGCATGTTCGAGATCAATCGATAGTA
ACCTTTGGGCGTGTACGAGGCTTTCGACGAAACGTTACGCCTCGGACTGATCCCAACGCGACCGCAAACC
CTGTGAAACGTCCTGCCCTATTCCACGACAACTAAAGCTAAGAGTTCAAGTGCATCTGGTCTGCCGCAAT
TAGCCTAATTTAATTCTGAAACTTAGCCAGGGTAAATGCCATATCCCCCGTACAGATTGCTTCATTTGGA
GGTACATTTCTGTGATCAGATTTGTCCGGTAGGTCAATATCGATTCATCTGAATCAACATTCCCATTACC
GTCGGGCTGGACCGCGGCGCTTAATACGCTGACCAACAGCCCCGCAGTTACAAGTGGCTCATTGGCGATG
TTCAATATGAGAGGGCAATAGATCGCACAAATTATCACGAAGAACATTGGTGGCATACATTTTGTCACTC
ACTAATGCAGGCAAGCTGCATATGTGATGACTTGAACGACAGCGATCATCTGAA
